Addgene plasmid #23688: pDONR223-CDK6
Depositing lab: William Hahn & David Root. Depositing organization: Dana-Farber Cancer Institute. Publication: COT drives resistance to RAF inhibition through MAP kinase pathway reactivation. Johannessen CM, Boehm JS, Kim SY, Thomas SR, Wardwell L, Johnson LA, Emery CM, Stransky N, Cogdill AP, Barretina J, Caponigro G, Hieronymus H, Murray RR, Salehi-Ashtiani K, Hill DE, Vidal M, Zhao JJ, Yang X, Alkan O, Kim S, Harris JL, Wilson CJ, Myer VE, Finan PM, Root DE, Roberts TM, Golub T, Flaherty KT, Dummer R, Weber BL, Sellers WR, Schlegel R, Wargo JA, Hahn WC, Garraway LA. Nature. 2010 Dec 16;468(7326):968-72. doi: 10.1038/nature09627 PubMed 21107320.
Backbone
  Vector backbone: pDONR223
  Backbone manufacturer: Invitrogen
  Backbone size w/o insert (bp): 5005
  Vector type: Gateway Donor vector
Growth in bacteria
  Bacterial resistance: Spectinomycin, 50 μg/mL
  Growth temperature: 37°C
  Growth strain: DH5alpha
  Copy number: High Copy
Gene/Insert
  Gene/Insert name: CDK6 (alt name: cyclin-dependent kinase 6)
  Species: H. sapiens (human)
  Insert size (bp): 981
  Entrez Gene: CDK6 (a.k.a. MCPH12, PLSTIRE)
  Cloning method: Gateway Cloning
  Sequencing primers: 5′ M13pUC-fwd; 3′ M13rev
Terms and licenses: Academic/Nonprofit Terms; Industry Terms: Not Available to Industry
Depositor comments: The ORF has no Stop codon. This design enables easy recombination into a destination vector to add an epitope tag of choice and Stop codon to the ORF. Do NOT use this plasmid directly for transfections. A set of 4 custom lentiviral vectors is available ( pLX301 (http://www.addgene.org/25895/) , pLX302 (http://www.addgene.org/25896/) , pLX303 (http://www.addgene.org/25897/) , pLX304 (http://www.addgene.org/25890/) ) to be used to express these ORFs in mammalian cells. These plasmids are not included in the kit and must be ordered separately.
How to cite: pDONR223-CDK6 was a gift from William Hahn & David Root (Addgene plasmid # 23688 ; http://n2t.net/addgene:23688 ; RRID:Addgene_23688)
