[The description below was written by a language model from this plasmid's Addgene catalogue record.]
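Description:
pDONR223-CDK6 is a Gateway entry clone carrying the human cyclin-dependent kinase 6 (CDK6) open reading frame, an insert of about 981 bp, in the Invitrogen pDONR223 donor backbone (about 5 kb without insert). It is a bacterial shuttle plasmid rather than an expression vector. It is maintained at high copy in standard E. coli cloning strains under spectinomycin selection. The record lists no promoter for driving the ORF in mammalian cells, and the depositors explicitly state that the plasmid should not be transfected directly. No feature table is provided, so the replication origin and the exact recombination sites are not itemised. As a product of Gateway cloning into a donor vector, the ORF would normally be flanked by attL sites that allow LR recombination into a destination vector. M13 forward and reverse priming sites flank the insert for sequence verification.

The CDK6 ORF is cloned without a stop codon. This "open" configuration lets the coding sequence be read through into whatever follows it after recombination, so the destination vector supplies a C-terminal epitope tag of choice along with the stop codon. The depositors point to a companion set of four lentiviral destination vectors (pLX301 to pLX304), obtained separately, for expressing such ORFs in mammalian cells. The clone belongs to a kit of ORF entry clones and is associated with a study on MAP kinase pathway reactivation as a route to RAF inhibitor resistance. This fits its use as a source clone for building CDK6 overexpression constructs for gain-of-function experiments or screens.
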