>Addgene plasmid #23688 | pDONR223-CDK6 | depositor partial sequence | sequence record 11183 | Author sequence
ATGGAGAAGGACGGCCTGTGCCGCGCTGACCAGCAGTACGAATGCGTGGCGGAGATCGGGGAGGGCGCCT
ATGGGAAGGTGTTCAAGGCCCGCGACTTGAAGAACGGAGGCCGTTTCGTGGCGTTGAAGCGCGTGCGGGT
GCAGACCGGCGAGGAGGGCATGCCGCTCTCCACCATCCGCGAGGTGGCGGTGCTGAGGCACCTGGAGACC
TTCGAGCACCCCAACGTGGTCAGGTTGTTTGATGTGTGCACAGTGTCACGAACAGACAGAGAAACCAAAC
TAACTTTAGTGTTTGAACATGTCGATCAAGACTTGACCACTTACTTGGATAAAGTTCCAGAGCCTGGAGT
GCCCACTGAAACCATAAAGGATATGATGTTTCAGCTTCTCCGAGGTCTGGACTTTCTTCATTCACACCGA
GTAGTGCATCGCGATCTAAAACCACAGAACATTCTGGTGACCAGCAGCGGACAAATAAAACTCGCTGACT
TCGGCCTTGCCCGCATCTATAGTTTCCAGATGGCTCTAACCTCAGTGGTCGTCACGCTGTGGTACAGAGC
ACCCGAAGTCTTGCTCCAGTCCAGCTACGCCACCCCCGTGGATCTCTGGAGTGTTGGCTGCATATTTGCA
GAAATGTTTCGTAGAAAGCCTCTTTTTCGTGGAAGTTCAGATGTTGATCAACTAGGAAAAATCTTGGACG
TGATTGGACTCCCAGGAGAAGAAGACTGGCCTAGAGATGTTGCCCTTCCCAGGCAGGCTTTTCATTCAAA
ATCTGCCCAACCAATTGAGAAGTTTGTAACAGATATCGATGAACTAGGCAAAGACCTACTTCTGAAGTGT
TTGACATTTAACCCAGCCAAAAGAATATCTGCCTACAGTGCCCTGTCTCACCCATACTTCCAGGACCTGG
AAAGGTGCAAAGAAAACCTGGATTCCCACCTGCCGCCCAGCCAGAACACCTCGGAGCTGAATACAGCCTG
A
