>Addgene plasmid #23688 | pDONR223-CDK6 | addgene partial sequence | sequence record 29521 | 23688 with M13pUC-fwd
TAATGATTTTATTTTGACTGATAGTGACCTGTTCGTTGCAACAAATTGATGAGCAATGCTTTTTTATAAT
GCCAACTTTGTACAAAAAAGTTGGCATGGAGAAGGACGGCCTGTGCCGCGCTGACCAGCAGTACGAATGC
GTGGCGGAGATCGGGGAGGGCGCCTATGGGAAGGTGTTCAAGGCCCGCGACTTGAAGAACGGAGGCCGTT
TCGTGGCGTTGAAGCGCGTGCGGGTGCAGACCGGCGAGGAGGGCATGCCGCTCTCCACCATCCGCGAGGT
GGCGGTGCTGAGGCACCTGGAGACCTTCGAGCACCCCAACGTGGTCAGGTTGTTTGATGTGTGCACAGTG
TCACGAACAGACAGAGAAACCAAACTAACTTTAGTGTTTGAACATGTCGATCAAGACTTGACCACTTACT
TGGATAAAGTTCCAGAGCCTGGAGTGCCCACTGAAACCATAAAGGATATGATGTTTCAGCTTCTCCGAGG
TCTGGACTTTCTTCATTCACACCGAGTAGTGCATCGCGATCTAAAACCACAGAACATTCTGGTGACCAGC
AGCGGACAAATAAAACTCGCTGACTTCGGCCTTGCCCGCATCTATAGTTTCCAGATGGCTCTAACCTCAG
TGGTCGTCACGCTGTGGTACAGAGCACCCGAAGTCT
